Addgene plasmid #219890: pCfb13215
Purpose: The base plasmid of TUNEYALI for TF25
Depositing lab: Irina Borodina. Depositing organization: Danmarks Tekniske Universitet. Publication: High-throughput metabolic engineering of Yarrowia lipolytica through gene expression tuning. Jiang W, Wang S, Ahlheit D, Fumagalli T, Yang Z, Ramanathan S, Jiang X, Weber T, Dahlin J, Borodina I. Proc Natl Acad Sci U S A. 2025 Jun 10;122(23):e2426686122. doi: 10.1073/pnas.2426686122. Epub 2025 Jun 3. PubMed 40460129.
Backbone
  Vector backbone: Our own backbone
  Vector type: Yeast Expression
  Selectable markers: Hygromycin
Growth in bacteria
  Bacterial resistance: Ampicillin, 100 μg/mL
  Growth temperature: 37°C
  Growth strain: DH5alpha
  Copy number: High Copy
Gene/Insert
  Gene/Insert name: Contains gRNA targeting TF25 (YALI1_B18134g) and homologous arm matching TF25
  gRNA/shRNA sequence: AGTAGTCAGAGGGAGAAATG
  Species: Yarrowia lipolytica
  Cloning method: Gibson Cloning
Terms and licenses: Academic/Nonprofit Terms; Industry Terms: Not Available to Industry
Depositor comments: This plasmid contains gRNA targeting TF25 (YALI1_B18134g) and homologous arm matching TF25, which can be used for library construction by inserting promoters using a golden gate or directly knocking TF25 out.
How to cite: pCfb13215 was a gift from Irina Borodina (Addgene plasmid # 219890 ; http://n2t.net/addgene:219890 ; RRID:Addgene_219890)
