[The description below was written by a language model from this plasmid's Addgene catalogue record and pLannotate feature annotations shown in this document.]
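Description:
pCfb13215 is a yeast vector for Yarrowia lipolytica, built on the depositing laboratory's own backbone and serving as the TUNEYALI base plasmid for the transcription factor gene designated TF25 (YALI1_B18134g). In E. coli it is maintained as a high-copy plasmid through a ColE1/pUC-type origin and selected with ampicillin via the bla gene and its promoter. Selection in yeast relies on a hygromycin resistance gene (aph(4)-Ia) followed by a CYC1 terminator. The promoter driving this marker was not annotated, and no yeast replication element is identified in the feature table, so the record does not state how the plasmid is maintained in Yarrowia.

The payload combines a CRISPR guide with a repair template. An annotated tRNA lies just upstream of a Streptococcus pyogenes Cas9 guide RNA scaffold, with a gap between them of a size that fits the spacer. This arrangement is consistent with tRNA-based expression and processing of the guide that targets TF25. No Cas9 gene is annotated, so the nuclease is presumably supplied separately. Downstream, a fragment matching Y. lipolytica RIM101 (PacC), a pH-responsive transcription factor, probably represents part of the homology arm, which would suggest that TF25 corresponds to this locus, although the record does not say so directly. Two minimal FRT sites and short fragments of rrnB terminators, 5S rRNA, KanR and lacZα are also detected. These look like backbone or assembly remnants, and their role is not stated.

According to the depositor, the plasmid can be used directly to knock out TF25. Alternatively, promoters can be inserted by Golden Gate cloning to build libraries that tune expression of the target gene for high-throughput metabolic engineering.
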