Features (pLannotate 1.2.2; 15 found; start..end, strand, type, name):
    526..1547    +  CDS            HygR (fragment): aminoglycoside phosphotransferase from E. coli; aph(4)-Ia; confers resistance to hygromycin
   1549..1782    +  terminator     CYC1 terminator (fragment): S. cerevisiae CYC1; transcription terminator for CYC1
   3143..3213    +  ncRNA          tRNA: Accession: RF00005 - tRNA
   3235..3309    +  misc_RNA       gRNA scaffold: guide RNA scaffold for the Streptococcus pyogenes CRISPR/Cas9 system
   3504..3716    +  CDS            RIM101 (fragment): PACC_YARLI - Also known as RPH2. Experimental evidence at protein level: Swiss-Prot protein existence level 1. Transcription factor that mediates regulation of both acid- and alkaline-expressed genes in response to ambient pH. At alkaline ambient pH, activates transcription of alkaline-expressed genes (including RIM101 itself) and represses transcription of acid- expressed genes, thereby regulating the synthesis and secretion of alkaline protease XPR2 and acidic protease AXP1 depending on ambient pH. Specifically recognizes and binds the consensus sequence 5'-GCCARG- 3'. Required for mating an
   3714..3747    -  protein_bind   FRT (minimal): supports FLP-mediated excision but not integration (Turan and Bode, 2011) FLP recombinase from the Saccharomyces cerevisiae 2μ plasmid
   3791..3831    -  terminator     rrnB T1 terminator (fragment): transcription terminator T1 from the E. coli rrnB gene
   3833..3948    -  ncRNA          5S rRNA: Accession: RF00001 - 5S ribosomal RNA
   3979..4003    +  CDS            KanR (fragment): aminoglycoside phosphotransferase; aph(3')-Ia; confers resistance to kanamycin
   4033..4129    +  promoter       AmpR promoter (fragment): bla
   4132..4992    +  CDS            AmpR: β-lactamase; bla; confers resistance to ampicillin, carbenicillin, and related antibiotics
   5114..5702    +  rep_origin     ori: high-copy-number ColE1/pMB1/pBR322/pUC origin of replication
   5927..5944    +  terminator     rrnB T2 terminator (fragment): transcription terminator T2 from the E. coli rrnB gene
   5969..5988    -  CDS            lacZα (fragment): LacZα fragment of β-galactosidase; lacZ fragment
   6458..6491    +  protein_bind   FRT (minimal): supports FLP-mediated excision but not integration (Turan and Bode, 2011) FLP recombinase from the Saccharomyces cerevisiae 2μ plasmid
>Addgene plasmid #219890 | pCfb13215 | addgene full sequence | sequence record 435394 | Addgene NGS Result
TTTTCCCTTGCCCTTGATCGCCACACAGTACAGTGCACTGTACAGTGGAGGTTTTGGGGGGGTCTTAGAT
GGGAGCTAAAAGCGGCCTAGCGGTACACTAGTGGGATTGTATGGAGTGGCATGGAGCCTAGGTGGAGCCT
GACAGGACGCACGACCGGCTAGCCCGTGACAGACGATGGGTGGCTCCTGTTGTCCACCGCGTACAAATGT
TTGGGCCAAAGTCTTGTCAGCCTTGCTTGCGAACCTAATTCCCAATTTTGTCACTTCGCACCCCCATTGA
TCGAGCCCTAACCCCTGCCCATCAGGCAATCCAATTAAGCTCGCATTGTCTGCCTTGTTTAGTTTGGCTC
CTGCCCGTTTCGGCGTCCACTTGCACAAACACAAACAAGCATTATATATAAGGCTCGTCTCTCCCTCCCA
ACCACACTCACTTTTTTGCCCGTCTTCCCTTGCTAACACAAAAGTCAAGAACACAAACAACCACCCCAAC
CCCCTTACACACAAGACATATCTACAGCAATGGGTAAAAAGCCTGAACTCACCGCGACGTCTGTCGAGAA
GTTTCTGATCGAAAAGTTCGACAGCGTCTCCGACCTGATGCAGCTCTCGGAGGGCGAAGAATCTCGTGCT
TTCAGCTTCGATGTAGGAGGGCGTGGATATGTCCTGCGGGTAAATAGCTGCGCCGATGGTTTCTACAAAG
ATCGTTATGTTTATCGGCACTTTGCATCGGCCGCGCTCCCGATTCCGGAAGTGCTTGACATTGGGGAATT
CAGCGAGAGCCTGACCTATTGCATCTCCCGCCGTGCACAGGGTGTCACGTTGCAAGACCTGCCTGAAACC
GAACTGCCCGCTGTTCTGCAGCCGGTCGCGGAGGCAATGGATGCCATTGCTGCGGCCGATCTTAGCCAGA
CGAGCGGGTTCGGCCCATTCGGACCGCAAGGAATCGGTCAATACACTACATGGCGTGATTTCATATGCGC
GATTGCTGATCCCCATGTGTATCACTGGCAAACTGTGATGGACGACACCGTCAGTGCGTCCGTCGCGCAG
GCTCTCGATGAGCTGATGCTTTGGGCCGAGGACTGCCCCGAAGTCCGGCACCTCGTGCACGCGGATTTCG
GCTCCAACAATGTCCTGACGGACAATGGCCGCATAACAGCGGTCATTGACTGGAGCGAGGCGATGTTCGG
GGATTCCCAATACGAGGTCGCCAACATCTTCTTCTGGAGGCCGTGGTTGGCTTGTATGGAGCAGCAGACG
CGCTACTTCGAGCGGAGGCATCCGGAGCTTGCAGGATCGCCGCGGCTCCGGGCGTATATGCTCCGCATTG
GTCTTGACCAACTCTATCAGAGCTTGGTTGACGGCAATTTCGATGATGCAGCTTGGGCGCAGGGTCGATG
CGACGCAATCGTCCGATCCGGAGCCGGGACTGTCGGGCGTACACAAATCGCCCGCAGAAGCGCGGCCGTC
TGGACCGATGGCTGTGTAGAAGTACTCGCCGATAGTGGAAACCGACGCCCCAGCACTCGTCCGAGGGCAA
AGGAATAATCATGTAATTAGTTATGTCACGCTTACATTCACGCCCTCCCCCCACATCCGCTCTAACCGAA
AAGGAAGGAGTTAGACAACCTGAAGTCTAGGTCCCTATTTATTTTTTTATAGTTATGTTAGTATTAAGAA
CGTTATTTATATTTCAAATTTTTCTTTTTTTTCTGTACAGACGCGTGTACGCATGTAACATTATACTGAA
AACCTTGCTTGAGAAGGTTTTGGGACGCTCGAGCAGGCTTGGAGGCGACGTGGCAGTGGCTCGCGGGAGG
ATCGGCGGGAAACTCCGGGATATCCGTCGAGAGTTTACACGTGAATGGGCAGCGCAATCCGTTGACGACG
ATACGACTGGCAAAGTAGCGACGATACCTGCCAGACAGGTGACATGTGCAGGCCGCACTAACAAGGAAAC
GGGCGCTGGGGGGGGCGGGCTTCTAGACTTTGCCCTTGAACAGGAATCTAGTGGGGGCTTGTCTTTCCGC
CAATGGGGGAGCGCCTGTTGAGCGACCGTGCATGCTGGAACGCCAAGTGTATGTACAGCTGGTGGTCTCG
CAGCGGTATGTGACGGGACTTACATCTCTCGTTTTTTCATGACCACGTTTTCACAGGCTCGGAGGTACGT
TAAAGTTTTGAAGGCTGCATCTGAACCGAGGTATGGGGGAGTTTGAACAGCAACAGTGTTGGGGCTGAGG
GGGCCAAGATCGGGGCAAGCAGAGGTCTTAGATCAATTGTGGGGATCCCAAAGGGCTCGTTATCACCTTT
TTCCACCCAATTCGGGTCCCAATTGATCCACTACTGGCTTGCCCAAGTTACCCCAGAAATGCCGCCCCGG
ATTTCTCCAAAAACCTAATAAGCTTCATGGAACTTGGTGGAAGTGACTTTCTACAGAGTGGAGAGAACCG
TGGACACGTGGCAATGGCGCTGACCGTGTCCCCGAGCCGAATCGACGTGAGGGGAGAACGGAGTATCTGC
GGTCATGTGACCTTCCAGAGCGGCGTCGCCAGTGTGCACGCGGTGACCCCCAGTTTGGGTCTCTGTCACA
CGCATACTACCTCGGCTCTCCACATGCTGAACTTTATCTTTCGTGGGGATCATACCGAAAGTTGCAACTA
CCAGGTGTATATAAAGCCTGGTAGACTCCCCCCACTTTGGACCTCATCCAACCAAGACACACAAAAATGG
ACCGACTTAACAACCTCGCCACCCAGCTCGAGCAGAACCCCGCCAATTCGTAGATAATGGAATACAAATG
GATATCCAGAGTATACACATGGATAGTATACACTGACACGACAATTCTGTATCTCTTTATGTTAACTACT
GTGAGGCATTAAATAGAGCTTGATATATAAAATGTTACATTTCACAGTCTGAACTTTTGCAGATTACCTA
ATTTGGTAAGATATTAATTATGAACTGAAAGTTGATGGCATCCCTAAATTTGATGCAACGGAATGCGTGC
GATAGTGAATCATTGCTAACAGATCAAGTAATCGTATCAATCGTTCCACGTCTTATCCAGACTCGATTTC
CGCCCTAACCTAAGGAAACTGCTGAGTAATTTCGAGGTTGGTTCCTAACAAAAGCCAAGAAACGCGCCGA
TGGTTTAGTGGTAAAATCCATCGTTGCCATCGATGGGCCCCCGGTTCGATTCCGGGTCGGCGCAAGTAGT
CAGAGGGAGAAATGGTTTTAGAGCTAGAAATAGCAAGTTAAAATAAGGCTAGTCCGTTATCAACTTGAAA
AAGTGGCACCGAGTCGGTGGTGCTTTTTTTGTGTGGGTACGGTACAACCTTAAATCCAAGGTTAAACTCG
CCGTCCGGGTAACTTTTAGACTTTGATCATTCCTTCACTTTTAGAGTGAGTTGGGAAATGGCGCTGTATT
TCCGAGATGGCAGAGTTCATGGGACCAGTAGTTCACGATAACGATCGTGAAAAAAATGGGAGTCGGACTG
AAGAGCTCTTCAATGAATGTGGGCGGTGACTCTGTCGACATGTTGCTATCTTCCGTCTCGGCCCACCACC
GGTCCTCTGACGCGGGTCAGAGCGATATGGGCTCCATCTCCCCCTCCACCGCACACACTACCCCCGACGC
CACCACTTACAAGACGTCAGACGAGGAGGACGCCATCGCGTGCATTCGCGGCCGCATTTAAATCCCCACT
TCAGAAGTTCCTATACTTTCTAGAGAATAGGAACTTCACTATAGAGTCGAATAAGGGCGACACCCCATAA
TTAGCCCGGGCGAAAGGCCCAGTCTTTCGACTGAGCCTTTCGTTTTATTTGATGCCTGGCAGTTCCCTAC
TCTCGCATGGGGAGTCCCCACACTACCATCGGCGCTACGGCGTTTCACTTCTGAGTTCGGCATGGGGTCA
GGTGGGACCACCGCGCTACTGCCGCCAGGCAAACAAGGGGTGTTATGAGCCATATTCAGGTATAAATGGG
CTCGCGATAATGTTCAGAATTGGTTAATTGGTTGTAACACTGACCCCTATTTGTTTATTTTTCTAAATAC
ATTCAAATATGTATCCGCTCATGAGACAATAACCCTGATAAATGCTTCAATAATATTGAAAAAGGAAGAA
TATGAGTATTCAACATTTCCGTGTCGCCCTTATTCCCTTTTTTGCGGCATTTTGCCTTCCTGTTTTTGCT
CACCCAGAAACGCTGGTGAAAGTAAAAGATGCTGAAGATCAGTTGGGTGCACGAGTGGGTTACATCGAAC
TGGATCTCAACAGCGGTAAGATCCTTGAGAGTTTTCGCCCCGAAGAACGTTTTCCAATGATGAGCACTTT
TAAAGTTCTGCTATGTGGCGCGGTATTATCCCGTATTGACGCCGGGCAAGAGCAACTCGGTCGCCGCATA
CACTATTCTCAGAATGACTTGGTTGAGTACTCACCAGTCACAGAAAAGCATCTTACGGATGGCATGACAG
TAAGAGAATTATGCAGTGCTGCCATAACCATGAGTGATAACACTGCGGCCAACTTACTTCTGACAACGAT
CGGAGGACCGAAGGAGCTAACCGCTTTTTTGCACAACATGGGGGATCATGTAACTCGCCTTGATCGTTGG
GAACCGGAGCTGAATGAAGCCATACCAAACGACGAGCGTGACACCACGATGCCTGTAGCGATGGCAACAA
CGTTGCGCAAACTATTAACTGGCGAACTACTTACTCTAGCTTCCCGGCAACAATTAATAGACTGGATGGA
GGCGGATAAAGTTGCAGGACCACTTCTGCGCTCGGCCCTTCCGGCTGGCTGGTTTATTGCTGATAAATCC
GGAGCCGGTGAGCGTGGTTCTCGCGGTATCATCGCAGCGCTGGGGCCAGATGGTAAGCCCTCCCGTATCG
TAGTTATCTACACGACGGGGAGTCAGGCAACTATGGATGAACGAAATAGACAGATCGCTGAGATAGGTGC
CTCACTGATTAAGCATTGGTAAGCAGAGCATTACGCTGACTTGACGGGACGGCGCAAGCTCATGACCAAA
ATCCCTTAACGTGAGTTACGCGCGCGTCGTTCCACTGAGCGTCAGACCCCGTAGAAAAGATCAAAGGATC
TTCTTGAGATCCTTTTTTTCTGCGCGTAATCTGCTGCTTGCAAACAAAAAAACCACCGCTACCAGCGGTG
GTTTGTTTGCCGGATCAAGAGCTACCAACTCTTTTTCCGAAGGTAACTGGCTTCAGCAGAGCGCAGATAC
CAAATACTGTTCTTCTAGTGTAGCCGTAGTTAGCCCACCACTTCAAGAACTCTGTAGCACCGCCTACATA
CCTCGCTCTGCTAATCCTGTTACCAGTGGCTGCTGCCAGTGGCGATAAGTCGTGTCTTACCGGGTTGGAC
TCAAGACGATAGTTACCGGATAAGGCGCAGCGGTCGGGCTGAACGGGGGGTTCGTGCACACAGCCCAGCT
TGGAGCGAACGACCTACACCGAACTGAGATACCTACAGCGTGAGCTATGAGAAAGCGCCACGCTTCCCGA
AGGGAGAAAGGCGGACAGGTATCCGGTAAGCGGCAGGGTCGGAACAGGAGAGCGCACGAGGGAGCTTCCA
GGGGGAAACGCCTGGTATCTTTATAGTCCTGTCGGGTTTCGCCACCTCTGACTTGAGCGTCGATTTTTGT
GATGCTCGTCAGGGGGGCGGAGCCTATGGAAAAACGCCAGCAACGCGGCCTTTTTACGGTTCCTGGCCTT
TTGCTGGCCTTTTGCTCACATGTTCTTTCCTGCGTTATCCCCTGATTCTGTGGATAACCGTATTACCGCC
TTTGAGTGAGCTGATACCGCTCGCCGCAGCCGAACGACCGAGCGCAGCGAGTCAGTGAGCGAGGAAGCGG
AAGGCGAGAGTAGGGAACTGCCAGGCATCAAACTAAGCAGAAGGCCCCTGACGGATGGCCTTTTTGCGTT
TCTACAAACTCTTTCTGTGTTGTAAAACGACGGCCAGTCTTAAGCTCGGGCCCCCTGGGCGGTTCTGATA
ACGAGTAATCGTTAATCCGCAAATAACGTAAAAACCCGCTTCGGCGGGTTTTTTTATGGGGGGAGTTTAG
GGAAAGAGCATTTGTCAGAATATTTAAGGGCGCCTGTCACTTTGCTTGATATATGAGAATTATTTAACCT
TATAAATGAGAAAAAAGCAACGCACTTTAAATAAGATACGTTGCTTTTTCGATTGATGAACACCTATAAT
TAAACTATTCATCTATTATTTATGATTTTTTGTATATACAATATTTCTAGTTTGTTAAAGAGAATTAAGA
AAATAAATCTCGAAAATAATAAAGGGAAAATCAGTTTTTGATATCAAAATTATACATGTCAACGATAATA
CAAAATATAATACAAACTATAAGATGTTATCAGTATTTATTATGCATTTAGAATAAATTTTGTGTCGCCC
TTATTCGACTCACTATAGAAGTTCCTATTCTCTAGAAAGTATAGGAACTTCACTTCATTTTATTTAAATT
TGCGGCCGCTATGTCTGATAAAAGGATGTAACATAGGCAAGCTGCTCGTGAGTGTTGAGTACGAACCTTA
GATCCAAATCACCCGCACCCACGGATATACTTGCTTGAATATACAGTAGTAAGGAGTTTGGCGCCCGTTT
TTTCGAGCCCCACACGTTTCGGTGAGTATGAGCGGCGGCAGATTCGAGCGTTTCCGGTTTCCGCGGCTGG
ACGAGAGCCCATGATGGGGGCTCCCACCACCAGCAATCAGGGCCCTGATTACACACCCACCTGTAATGTC
ATGCTGTTCATCGTGGTTAATGCTGCTGTGTGCTGTGTGTGTGTGTTGTTTGGCGCTCATTGTTGCGTTA
TGCAGCGTACACCACAATATTGGAAGCTTATTAGCCTTTCTATTTTTTCGTTTGCAAGGCTTAACAACAT
TGCTGTGGAGAGGGATGGGGATATGGAGGCCGCTGGAGGGAGTCGGAGAGGCGTTTTGGAGCGGCTTGGC
CTGGCGCCCAGCTCGCGAAACGCACCTAGGACCCTTTGGCACGCCGAAATGTGCCACTTTTCAGTCTAGT
AACGCCTTACCTACGTCATTCCATGCATGCATGTTTGCGCCTT
